Addgene plasmid #219112: SFFV-FOSL2-Brd 148
Purpose: Transcription factor FOSL2 with a specific barcode assigned.
Depositing lab: Filipe Pereira. Depositing organization: Center for Neuroscience and Cell Biology, University of Coimbra. Publication: A combinatorial transcription factor screening platform for immune cell reprogramming. Kurochkin I, Altman AR, Caiado I, Pertiga-Cabral D, Halitzki E, Minaeva M, Zimmermannova O, Henriques-Oliveira L, Klein D, Nair M, Oliveira D, Cajal LR, Knittel R, Feick C, Ringner M, Martin M, Cirovic B, Pires CF, Rosa FF, Sitnicka E, Theis FJ, Pereira CF. Cell Syst. 2026 Jan 21;17(1):101457. doi: 10.1016/j.cels.2025.101457. Epub 2026 Jan 14. PubMed 41539305.
Backbone
  Vector backbone: SFFV-MCS
  Backbone size w/o insert (bp): 6638
  Vector type: Lentiviral
Growth in bacteria
  Bacterial resistance: Ampicillin, 100 μg/mL
  Growth temperature: 37°C
  Growth strain: NEB Stable
  Copy number: High Copy
Gene/Insert
  Gene/Insert name: FOSL2
  Species: H. sapiens (human)
  Insert size (bp): 981
  Entrez Gene: FOSL2 (a.k.a. ACED, FRA2)
  Promoter: The spleen focus-forming virus (SFFV) promoter
  Cloning method: Restriction Enzyme; 5′ cloning site Bsp119I (not destroyed); 3′ cloning site BstHI (not destroyed)
Terms and licenses: Academic/Nonprofit Terms; Industry Terms: Not Available to Industry
Depositor comments: Barcode sequence cloned into XbaI restriction site. Design of plasmid is as follows: SFFV-[TF sequence]-WPRE-[Barcode sequence].
How to cite: SFFV-FOSL2-Brd 148 was a gift from Filipe Pereira (Addgene plasmid # 219112 ; http://n2t.net/addgene:219112 ; RRID:Addgene_219112)
