[The description below was written by a language model from this plasmid's Addgene catalogue record and pLannotate feature annotations shown in this document.]
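Description:
SFFV-FOSL2-Brd 148 is a third-generation-style, self-inactivating HIV-1 lentiviral transfer plasmid built on the SFFV-MCS backbone, carrying the human transcription factor FOSL2 (also known as FRA2) together with a construct-specific DNA barcode. It is propagated in E. coli through a high-copy ColE1/pUC origin and selected with ampicillin via the AmpR (β-lactamase) gene. An f1 origin, lac regulatory remnants, T3/T7 promoters and an SV40 origin fragment are carried over from the cloning backbone. No mammalian selection marker or fluorescent reporter is annotated in the feature table.

The viral genome is transcribed in packaging cells from an RSV promoter fused to a truncated 5' LTR. It contains the Ψ packaging signal with a partial gag sequence, the RRE for Rev-dependent nuclear export, and the cPPT/CTS, which aids nuclear import of the reverse-transcribed genome. Downstream, the spleen focus-forming virus (SFFV) LTR promoter, a strong promoter often used in haematopoietic cells, drives the FOSL2 coding sequence, which was inserted by restriction cloning between flanking multiple-cloning-site remnants. A WPRE follows to enhance transcript stability and expression. According to the depositor, the barcode sits after the WPRE at an XbaI site, giving the layout SFFV–TF–WPRE–barcode. The barcode itself is not annotated as a feature. Its position upstream of the ΔU3 3' LTR should place it within the expressed transcript, so that it can report which factor a cell received. An SV40 poly(A) signal lies beyond the 3' LTR.

The plasmid belongs to a barcoded transcription factor collection developed for combinatorial screening of factors in immune cell reprogramming, where barcodes identify the delivered transcription factors in transduced cells.
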