Features (pLannotate 1.2.2; 29 found; start..end, strand, type, name):
     94..112     -  promoter       T7 promoter: promoter for bacteriophage T7 RNA polymerase
    120..275     +  CDS            lacZα (fragment): LacZα fragment of β-galactosidase; lacZ fragment
    280..708     +  rep_origin     f1 ori (sequence partly withheld): f1 bacteriophage origin of replication; arrow indicates direction of (+) strand synthesis
    761..865     +  promoter       AmpR promoter: bla
    866..1726    +  CDS            AmpR: β-lactamase; bla; confers resistance to ampicillin, carbenicillin, and related antibiotics
   1897..2485    +  rep_origin     ori: high-copy-number ColE1/pMB1/pBR322/pUC origin of replication
   2668..2760    +  CDS            lacI (fragment): lac repressor; lacI; The lac repressor binds to the lac operator to inhibit transcription in E. coli. This inhibition can be relieved by adding lactose or isopropyl-β-D-thiogalactopyranoside (IPTG).
   2773..2794    +  protein_bind   CAP binding site: CAP binding activates transcription in the presence of cAMP. E. coli catabolite activator protein
   2809..2839    +  promoter       lac promoter: promoter for the E. coli lac operon
   2847..2863    +  protein_bind   lac operator: The lac repressor binds to the lac operator to inhibit transcription in E. coli. This inhibition can be relieved by adding lactose or isopropyl-β-D-thiogalactopyranoside (IPTG). lac repressor encoded by lacI
   2908..2926    +  promoter       T3 promoter: promoter for bacteriophage T3 RNA polymerase
   2954..3180    +  promoter       RSV promoter: Rous sarcoma virus enhancer/promoter
   3181..3361    +  LTR            5' LTR (truncated): truncated 5' long terminal repeat (LTR) from HIV-1
   3408..3533    +  misc_feature   HIV-1 Ψ: packaging signal of human immunodeficiency virus type 1
   3517..3880    +  CDS            HIV-1 gag (fragment): gag protein from human immunodeficiency virus 1; gag
   4026..4259    +  misc_feature   RRE: The Rev response element (RRE) of HIV-1 allows for Rev-dependent mRNA export from the nucleus to the cytoplasm.
   4636..4736    +  CDS            Rev (fragment): human immunodeficiency virus 1 (HIV-1) Rev protein; rev; enhances nuclear export of unspliced and incompletely spliced viral mRNAs
   4755..4872    +  misc_feature   cPPT/CTS: central polypurine tract and central termination sequence of HIV-1
   4906..5307    +  promoter       SFFV promoter: spleen focus-forming virus long terminal repeat (LTR) promoter
   5317..5340    +  misc_feature   MCS (fragment): pBluescript multiple cloning site
   5365..6342    +  CDS            FOSL2: FOSL2_HUMAN - Also known as FRA2. Experimental evidence at protein level: Swiss-Prot protein existence level 1. Controls osteoclast survival and size. As a dimer with JUN, activates LIF transcription. Activates CEBPB transcription in PGE2- activated osteoblasts. From Homo sapiens (Human).
   6353..6378    +  misc_feature   MCS (fragment): pBluescript multiple cloning site
   6378..6437    +  CDS            S (fragment): HBSAG_WHV6 - Experimental evidence at transcript level: Swiss-Prot protein existence level 2. The middle envelope protein plays an important role in the budding of the virion. It is involved in the induction of budding in a nucleocapsid independent way. In this process the majority of envelope proteins bud to form subviral lipoprotein particles of 22 nm of diameter that do not contain a nucleocapsid (By similarity). From Woodchuck hepatitis B virus (isolate w64/pWS23) (WHV).
   6569..6972    +  misc_feature   WPRE: woodchuck hepatitis virus posttranscriptional regulatory element
   7030..7089    +  CDS            nef (fragment): NEF_HV1Z2 - Experimental evidence at protein level: Swiss-Prot protein existence level 1. Extracellular Nef protein targets CD4(+) T-lymphocytes for apoptosis by interacting with CXCR4 surface receptors. From Human immunodeficiency virus type 1 group M subtype D (isolate Z2/CDC-Z34) (HIV-1).
   7091..7324    +  LTR            3' LTR (ΔU3): self-inactivating 3' long terminal repeat (LTR) from HIV-1
   7396..7517    +  polyA_signal   SV40 poly(A) signal: SV40 polyadenylation signal
   7536..7557    +  rep_origin     SV40 ori (fragment): SV40 origin of replication
   7557..73      +  rep_origin     SV40 ori (across the origin): SV40 origin of replication
>Addgene plasmid #219112 | SFFV-FOSL2-Brd 148 | addgene full sequence | sequence record 448928 | Addgene NGS Result
ATTTATGCAGAGGCCGAGGCCGCCTCGGCCTCTGAGCTATTCCAGAAGTAGTGAGGAGGCTTTTTTGGAG
GCCTAGGGACGTACCCAATTCGCCCTATAGTGAGTCGTATTACGCGCGCTCACTGGCCGTCGTTTTACAA
CGTCGTGACTGGGAAAACCCTGGCGTTACCCAACTTAATCGCCTTGCAGCACATCCCCCTTTCGCCAGCT
GGCGTAATAGCGAAGAGGCCCGCACCGATCGCCCTTCCCAACAGTTGCGCAGCCTGAATGGCGAATGGG
[124 nt withheld, positions 280-403]
C
[91 nt withheld, positions 405-495]
A
[49 nt withheld, positions 497-545]
CCTTTGACGTTGGAGTCCACGTTCTTT
[37 nt withheld, positions 573-609]
ACCCTATCTCGGTCTATTCTTTTGATTTATAAGGGATTTTGCCGATTTCGGCCTATTGGTTAAAAAATGA
GCTGATTTAACAAAAATTTAACGCGAATTTTAACAAAATATTAACGCTTACAATTTAGGTGGCACTTTTC
GGGGAAATGTGCGCGGAACCCCTATTTGTTTATTTTTCTAAATACATTCAAATATGTATCCGCTCATGAG
ACAATAACCCTGATAAATGCTTCAATAATATTGAAAAAGGAAGAGTATGAGTATTCAACATTTCCGTGTC
GCCCTTATTCCCTTTTTTGCGGCATTTTGCCTTCCTGTTTTTGCTCACCCAGAAACGCTGGTGAAAGTAA
AAGATGCTGAAGATCAGTTGGGTGCACGAGTGGGTTACATCGAACTGGATCTCAACAGCGGTAAGATCCT
TGAGAGTTTTCGCCCCGAAGAACGTTTTCCAATGATGAGCACTTTTAAAGTTCTGCTATGTGGCGCGGTA
TTATCCCGTATTGACGCCGGGCAAGAGCAACTCGGTCGCCGCATACACTATTCTCAGAATGACTTGGTTG
AGTACTCACCAGTCACAGAAAAGCATCTTACGGATGGCATGACAGTAAGAGAATTATGCAGTGCTGCCAT
AACCATGAGTGATAACACTGCGGCCAACTTACTTCTGACAACGATCGGAGGACCGAAGGAGCTAACCGCT
TTTTTGCACAACATGGGGGATCATGTAACTCGCCTTGATCGTTGGGAACCGGAGCTGAATGAAGCCATAC
CAAACGACGAGCGTGACACCACGATGCCTGTAGCAATGGCAACAACGTTGCGCAAACTATTAACTGGCGA
ACTACTTACTCTAGCTTCCCGGCAACAATTAATAGACTGGATGGAGGCGGATAAAGTTGCAGGACCACTT
CTGCGCTCGGCCCTTCCGGCTGGCTGGTTTATTGCTGATAAATCTGGAGCCGGTGAGCGTGGGTCTCGCG
GTATCATTGCAGCACTGGGGCCAGATGGTAAGCCCTCCCGTATCGTAGTTATCTACACGACGGGGAGTCA
GGCAACTATGGATGAACGAAATAGACAGATCGCTGAGATAGGTGCCTCACTGATTAAGCATTGGTAACTG
TCAGACCAAGTTTACTCATATATACTTTAGATTGATTTAAAACTTCATTTTTAATTTAAAAGGATCTAGG
TGAAGATCCTTTTTGATAATCTCATGACCAAAATCCCTTAACGTGAGTTTTCGTTCCACTGAGCGTCAGA
CCCCGTAGAAAAGATCAAAGGATCTTCTTGAGATCCTTTTTTTCTGCGCGTAATCTGCTGCTTGCAAACA
AAAAAACCACCGCTACCAGCGGTGGTTTGTTTGCCGGATCAAGAGCTACCAACTCTTTTTCCGAAGGTAA
CTGGCTTCAGCAGAGCGCAGATACCAAATACTGTTCTTCTAGTGTAGCCGTAGTTAGGCCACCACTTCAA
GAACTCTGTAGCACCGCCTACATACCTCGCTCTGCTAATCCTGTTACCAGTGGCTGCTGCCAGTGGCGAT
AAGTCGTGTCTTACCGGGTTGGACTCAAGACGATAGTTACCGGATAAGGCGCAGCGGTCGGGCTGAACGG
GGGGTTCGTGCACACAGCCCAGCTTGGAGCGAACGACCTACACCGAACTGAGATACCTACAGCGTGAGCT
ATGAGAAAGCGCCACGCTTCCCGAAGGGAGAAAGGCGGACAGGTATCCGGTAAGCGGCAGGGTCGGAACA
GGAGAGCGCACGAGGGAGCTTCCAGGGGGAAACGCCTGGTATCTTTATAGTCCTGTCGGGTTTCGCCACC
TCTGACTTGAGCGTCGATTTTTGTGATGCTCGTCAGGGGGGCGGAGCCTATGGAAAAACGCCAGCAACGC
GGCCTTTTTACGGTTCCTGGCCTTTTGCTGGCCTTTTGCTCACATGTTCTTTCCTGCGTTATCCCCTGAT
TCTGTGGATAACCGTATTACCGCCTTTGAGTGAGCTGATACCGCTCGCCGCAGCCGAACGACCGAGCGCA
GCGAGTCAGTGAGCGAGGAAGCGGAAGAGCGCCCAATACGCAAACCGCCTCTCCCCGCGCGTTGGCCGAT
TCATTAATGCAGCTGGCACGACAGGTTTCCCGACTGGAAAGCGGGCAGTGAGCGCAACGCAATTAATGTG
AGTTAGCTCACTCATTAGGCACCCCAGGCTTTACACTTTATGCTTCCGGCTCGTATGTTGTGTGGAATTG
TGAGCGGATAACAATTTCACACAGGAAACAGCTATGACCATGATTACGCCAAGCGCGCAATTAACCCTCA
CTAAAGGGAACAAAAGCTGGAGCTGCAAGCTTAATGTAGTCTTATGCAATACTCTTGTAGTCTTGCAACA
TGGTAACGATGAGTTAGCAACATGCCTTACAAGGAGAGAAAAAGCACCGTGCATGCCGATTGGTGGAAGT
AAGGTGGTACGATCGTGCCTTATTAGGAAGGCAACAGACGGGTCTGACATGGATTGGACGAACCACTGAA
TTGCCGCATTGCAGAGATATTGTATTTAAGTGCCTAGCTCGATACATAAACGGGTCTCTCTGGTTAGACC
AGATCTGAGCCTGGGAGCTCTCTGGCTAACTAGGGAACCCACTGCTTAAGCCTCAATAAAGCTTGCCTTG
AGTGCTTCAAGTAGTGTGTGCCCGTCTGTTGTGTGACTCTGGTAACTAGAGATCCCTCAGACCCTTTTAG
TCAGTGTGGAAAATCTCTAGCAGTGGCGCCCGAACAGGGACTTGAAAGCGAAAGGGAAACCAGAGGAGCT
CTCTCGACGCAGGACTCGGCTTGCTGAAGCGCGCACGGCAAGAGGCGAGGGGCGGCGACTGGTGAGTACG
CCAAAAATTTTGACTAGCGGAGGCTAGAAGGAGAGAGATGGGTGCGAGAGCGTCAGTATTAAGCGGGGGA
GAATTAGATCGCGATGGGAAAAAATTCGGTTAAGGCCAGGGGGAAAGAAAAAATATAAATTAAAACATAT
AGTATGGGCAAGCAGGGAGCTAGAACGATTCGCAGTTAATCCTGGCCTGTTAGAAACATCAGAAGGCTGT
AGACAAATACTGGGACAGCTACAACCATCCCTTCAGACAGGATCAGAAGAACTTAGATCATTATATAATA
CAGTAGCAACCCTCTATTGTGTGCATCAAAGGATAGAGATAAAAGACACCAAGGAAGCTTTAGACAAGAT
AGAGGAAGAGCAAAACAAAAGTAAGACCACCGCACAGCAAGCGGCCGCTGATCTTCAGACCTGGAGGAGG
AGATATGAGGGACAATTGGAGAAGTGAATTATATAAATATAAAGTAGTAAAAATTGAACCATTAGGAGTA
GCACCCACCAAGGCAAAGAGAAGAGTGGTGCAGAGAGAAAAAAGAGCAGTGGGAATAGGAGCTTTGTTCC
TTGGGTTCTTGGGAGCAGCAGGAAGCACTATGGGCGCAGCGTCAATGACGCTGACGGTACAGGCCAGACA
ATTATTGTCTGGTATAGTGCAGCAGCAGAACAATTTGCTGAGGGCTATTGAGGCGCAACAGCATCTGTTG
CAACTCACAGTCTGGGGCATCAAGCAGCTCCAGGCAAGAATCCTGGCTGTGGAAAGATACCTAAAGGATC
AACAGCTCCTGGGGATTTGGGGTTGCTCTGGAAAACTCATTTGCACCACTGCTGTGCCTTGGAATGCTAG
TTGGAGTAATAAATCTCTGGAACAGATTTGGAATCACACGACCTGGATGGAGTGGGACAGAGAAATTAAC
AATTACACAAGCTTAATACACTCCTTAATTGAAGAATCGCAAAACCAGCAAGAAAAGAATGAACAAGAAT
TATTGGAATTAGATAAATGGGCAAGTTTGTGGAATTGGTTTAACATAACAAATTGGCTGTGGTATATAAA
ATTATTCATAATGATAGTAGGAGGCTTGGTAGGTTTAAGAATAGTTTTTGCTGTACTTTCTATAGTGAAT
AGAGTTAGGCAGGGATATTCACCATTATCGTTTCAGACCCACCTCCCAACCCCGAGGGGACCCGACAGGC
CCGAAGGAATAGAAGAAGAAGGTGGAGAGAGAGACAGAGACAGATCCATTCGATTAGTGAACGGATCTCG
ACGGTATCGGTTAACTTTTAAAAGAAAAGGGGGGATTGGGGGGTACAGTGCAGGGGAAAGAATAGTAGAC
ATAATAGCAACAGACATACAAACTAAAGAATTACAAAAACAAATTACAAAAATTCAAAATTTTATCGATC
ACGAGACTAGCCTCGAGCTGGCTGCAGTAACGCCATTTTGCAAGGCATGGAAAAATACCAAACCAAGAAT
AGAGAAGTTCAGATCAAGGGCGGGTACATGAAAATAGCTAACGTTGGGCCAAACAGGATATCTGCGGTGA
GCAGTTTCGGCCCCGGCCCGGGGCCAAGAACAGATGGTCACCGCAGTTTCGGCCCCGGCCCGAGGCCAAG
AACAGATGGTCCCCAGATATGGCCCAACCCTCAGCAGTTTCTTAAGACCCATCAGATGTTTCCAGGCTCC
CCCAAGGACCTGAAATGACCCTGCGCCTTATTTGAATTAACCAATCAGCCTGCTTCTCGCTTCTGTTCGC
GCGCTTCTGCTTCCCGAGCTCTATAAAAGAGCTCACAACCCCTCACTCGGCGCGCCAGTCCTCCGACAGA
CTGAGTCGGCCGGTCGAATCAAGCTTATCGATACCGTCGACGGATCCGCTAGCCCGCGGTTCGAAATGTA
CCAGGATTATCCCGGGAACTTTGACACCTCGTCCCGGGGCAGCAGCGGCTCTCCTGCGCACGCCGAGTCC
TACTCCAGCGGCGGCGGCGGCCAGCAGAAATTCCGGGTAGATATGCCTGGCTCAGGCAGTGCATTCATCC
CCACCATCAACGCCATCACGACCAGCCAGGACCTGCAGTGGATGGTGCAGCCCACAGTGATCACCTCCAT
GTCCAACCCATACCCTCGCTCGCACCCCTACAGCCCCCTGCCGGGCCTGGCCTCTGTCCCTGGACACATG
GCCCTCCCAAGACCTGGCGTGATCAAGACCATTGGCACCACCGTGGGCCGCAGGAGGAGAGATGAGCAGC
TGTCTCCTGAAGAGGAGGAGAAGCGTCGCATCCGGCGGGAGAGGAACAAGCTGGCTGCAGCCAAGTGCCG
GAACCGACGCCGGGAGCTGACAGAGAAGCTGCAGGCGGAGACAGAGGAGCTGGAGGAGGAGAAGTCAGGC
CTGCAGAAGGAGATTGCTGAGCTGCAGAAGGAGAAGGAGAAGCTGGAGTTCATGTTGGTGGCTCACGGCC
CAGTGTGCAAGATTAGCCCCGAGGAGCGCCGATCGCCCCCAGCCCCTGGGCTGCAGCCCATGCGCAGTGG
GGGTGGCTCGGTGGGCGCTGTAGTGGTGAAACAGGAGCCCCTGGAAGAGGACAGCCCCTCGTCCTCGTCG
GCGGGGCTGGACAAGGCCCAGCGCTCTGTCATCAAGCCCATCAGCATTGCTGGGGGCTTCTACGGTGAGG
AGCCCCTGCACACCCCCATCGTGGTGACCTCCACACCTGCTGTCACTCCGGGCACCTCGAACCTCGTCTT
CACCTATCCTAGCGTCCTGGAGCAGGAGTCACCCGCATCTCCCTCCGAATCCTGCTCCAAGGCTCACCGC
AGAAGCAGTAGCAGCGGGGACCAATCATCAGACTCCTTGAACTCCCCCACTCTGCTGGCTCTGTAAACCG
GTCGGATCCCCCGGGCTGCAGGAATTCGAGCATCTTACCGCCATTTATTCCCATATTTGTTCTGTTTTTC
TTGATTTGGGTATACATTTAAATGTTAATAAAACAAAATGGTGGGGCAATCATTTACATTTTTAGGGATA
TGTAATTACTAGTTCAGGTGTATTGCCACAAGACAAACATGTTAAGAAACTTTCCCGTTATTTACGCTCT
GTTCCTGTTAATCAACCTCTGGATTACAAAATTTGTGAAAGATTGACTGATATTCTTAACTATGTTGCTC
CTTTTACGCTGTGTGGATATGCTGCTTTAATGCCTCTGTATCATGCTATTGCTTCCCGTACGGCTTTCGT
TTTCTCCTCCTTGTATAAATCCTGGTTGCTGTCTCTTTATGAGGAGTTGTGGCCCGTTGTCCGTCAACGT
GGCGTGGTGTGCTCTGTGTTTGCTGACGCAACCCCCACTGGCTGGGGCATTGCCACCACCTGTCAACTCC
TTTCTGGGACTTTCGCTTTCCCCCTCCCGATCGCCACGGCAGAACTCATCGCCGCCTGCCTTGCCCGCTG
CTGGACAGGGGCTAGGTTGCTGGGCACTGATAATTCCGTGGTGTTGTCGGGGAAGCTGACGTCCTTTGCA
ATTCGATATCAAGCTGTACCTTCTAGATGTACAGCGTTCATAGCGCTTCTAGACCAATGACTTACAAGGC
AGCTGTAGATCTTAGCCACTTTTTAAAAGAAAAGGGGGGACTGGAAGGGCTAATTCACTCCCAACGAAGA
CAAGATCTGCTTTTTGCTTGTACTGGGTCTCTCTGGTTAGACCAGATCTGAGCCTGGGAGCTCTCTGGCT
AACTAGGGAACCCACTGCTTAAGCCTCAATAAAGCTTGCCTTGAGTGCTTCAAGTAGTGTGTGCCCGTCT
GTTGTGTGACTCTGGTAACTAGAGATCCCTCAGACCCTTTTAGTCAGTGTGGAAAATCTCTAGCAGTAGT
AGTTCATGTCATCTTATTATTCAGTATTTATAACTTGCAAAGAAATGAATATCAGAGAGTGAGAGGAACT
TGTTTATTGCAGCTTATAATGGTTACAAATAAAGCAATAGCATCACAAATTTCACAAATAAAGCATTTTT
TTCACTGCATTCTAGTTGTGGTTTGTCCAAACTCATCAATGTATCTTATCATGTCTGGCTCTAGCTATCC
CGCCCCTAACTCCGCCCATCCCGCCCCTAACTCCGCCCAGTTCCGCCCATTCTCCGCCCCATGGCTGACT
AATTTTTTTT
