>Addgene plasmid #219112 | SFFV-FOSL2-Brd 148 | depositor partial sequence | sequence record 427816 | TF ORF
ATGTACCAGGATTATCCCGGGAACTTTGACACCTCGTCCCGGGGCAGCAGCGGCTCTCCTGCGCACGCCG
AGTCCTACTCCAGCGGCGGCGGCGGCCAGCAGAAATTCCGGGTAGATATGCCTGGCTCAGGCAGTGCATT
CATCCCCACCATCAACGCCATCACGACCAGCCAGGACCTGCAGTGGATGGTGCAGCCCACAGTGATCACC
TCCATGTCCAACCCATACCCTCGCTCGCACCCCTACAGCCCCCTGCCGGGCCTGGCCTCTGTCCCTGGAC
ACATGGCCCTCCCAAGACCTGGCGTGATCAAGACCATTGGCACCACCGTGGGCCGCAGGAGGAGAGATGA
GCAGCTGTCTCCTGAAGAGGAGGAGAAGCGTCGCATCCGGCGGGAGAGGAACAAGCTGGCTGCAGCCAAG
TGCCGGAACCGACGCCGGGAGCTGACAGAGAAGCTGCAGGCGGAGACAGAGGAGCTGGAGGAGGAGAAGT
CAGGCCTGCAGAAGGAGATTGCTGAGCTGCAGAAGGAGAAGGAGAAGCTGGAGTTCATGTTGGTGGCTCA
CGGCCCAGTGTGCAAGATTAGCCCCGAGGAGCGCCGATCGCCCCCAGCCCCTGGGCTGCAGCCCATGCGC
AGTGGGGGTGGCTCGGTGGGCGCTGTAGTGGTGAAACAGGAGCCCCTGGAAGAGGACAGCCCCTCGTCCT
CGTCGGCGGGGCTGGACAAGGCCCAGCGCTCTGTCATCAAGCCCATCAGCATTGCTGGGGGCTTCTACGG
TGAGGAGCCCCTGCACACCCCCATCGTGGTGACCTCCACACCTGCTGTCACTCCGGGCACCTCGAACCTC
GTCTTCACCTATCCTAGCGTCCTGGAGCAGGAGTCACCCGCATCTCCCTCCGAATCCTGCTCCAAGGCTC
ACCGCAGAAGCAGTAGCAGCGGGGACCAATCATCAGACTCCTTGAACTCCCCCACTCTGCTGGCTCTGTA
A
