>Addgene plasmid #219112 | SFFV-FOSL2-Brd 148 | depositor partial sequence | sequence record 427817 | Barcode sequence
TGTACAGCGTTCATAGCGCT
